Addgene plasmid #63816: mRFP1-1
Purpose: A member of an RBS library for mRFP1 with different translation rates
Depositing lab: Howard Salis. Depositing organization: Pennsylvania State University. Publication: Efficient search, mapping, and optimization of multi-protein genetic systems in diverse bacteria. Farasat I, Kushwaha M, Collens J, Easterbrook M, Guido M, Salis HM. Mol Syst Biol. 2014 Jun 21;10:731. doi: 10.15252/msb.20134955. PubMed 24952589.
Backbone
  Vector backbone: FTV
  Vector type: Bacterial Expression
Growth in bacteria
  Bacterial resistance: Chloramphenicol, 25 μg/mL
  Growth temperature: 37°C
  Growth strain: DH10B
  Copy number: High Copy
Gene/Insert
  Gene/Insert name: mRFP1
  Species: Synthetic
  Mutation: Codon optimized for E.coli
  Promoter: J23100
  Cloning method: Restriction Enzyme; 5′ cloning site unknown (unknown if destroyed); 3′ cloning site unknown (unknown if destroyed)
  Sequencing primers: 5′ RNAde-BB-3 (tacggacgaccttcaccttc)
Terms and licenses: Academic/Nonprofit Terms; Industry Terms: Not Available to Industry
How to cite: mRFP1-1 was a gift from Howard Salis (Addgene plasmid # 63816 ; http://n2t.net/addgene:63816 ; RRID:Addgene_63816)
