[The description below was written by a language model from this plasmid's Addgene catalogue record and pLannotate feature annotations shown in this document.]
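Description:
mRFP1-1 is a small (about 2.8 kb) bacterial expression plasmid built on the FTV backbone and propagated in E. coli. It replicates from a high-copy ColE1/pUC-type origin and is selected with chloramphenicol through a cat (chloramphenicol acetyltransferase) gene. The cat gene is driven by its native promoter and followed by a phage lambda t0 terminator. Both the origin and the resistance cassette lie on the opposite strand from the reporter.

The payload is a synthetic, E. coli codon-optimized coding sequence for mRFP1, a monomeric, constitutively fluorescent red protein derived from Discosoma. The catalogue lists the constitutive Anderson-series promoter J23100 as the driver. The automated annotation instead labels the short promoter segment upstream of the gene as a fragment of the closely related J23119, which probably reflects the sequence similarity within this promoter family rather than a different part. Downstream of mRFP1 is a series of transcription terminators (rrnB T1, T7Te and a second rrnB T1) that insulate the reporter from the rest of the plasmid.

The defining feature of this construct is the ribosome binding site in the short gap between the promoter and the start codon. It is not annotated as a separate feature. The plasmid is one member of an RBS library in which each variant gives mRFP1 a different translation initiation rate, but the record does not state the specific RBS or its strength for this member. Such libraries are used to measure how RBS sequence sets protein expression level, read out as red fluorescence, and to map and tune expression in engineered bacterial genetic systems.
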