Features (pLannotate 1.2.2; 9 found; start..end, strand, type, name):
     66..90      +  promoter       J23119(SpeI) promoter (fragment): bacterial promoter (Registry of Standard Biological Parts BBa J23119) modified to end with an SpeI site
    143..817     +  CDS            mRFP1: mRFP1 is a basic (constitutively fluorescent) red fluorescent protein published in 2002, derived from Discosoma sp.. It is reported to be a somewhat slowly-maturing monomer with low acid sensitivity.
    865..936     +  terminator     rrnB T1 terminator: transcription terminator T1 from the E. coli rrnB gene
    952..979     +  terminator     T7Te terminator: phage T7 early transcription terminator
   1021..1107    +  terminator     rrnB T1 terminator: Escherichia coli rrnB; transcription terminator T1 from the E. coli rrnB gene
   1272..1860    -  rep_origin     ori: high-copy-number ColE1/pMB1/pBR322/pUC origin of replication
   1949..2043    -  terminator     lambda t0 terminator: transcription terminator from phage lambda
   2067..2723    -  CDS            cat: CAT_ECOLX - Experimental evidence at protein level: Swiss-Prot protein existence level 1. This enzyme is an effector of chloramphenicol resistance in bacteria. From Escherichia coli. This protein is used as a marker in many commonly used cloning vectors, such as pACYC184.
   2724..13      -  promoter       cat promoter (across the origin): promoter of the E. coli cat gene encoding chloramphenicol acetyltransferase
>Addgene plasmid #63816 | mRFP1-1 | depositor full sequence | sequence record 106549 | Full Sequence
TACGTGCCGATCAACGTCTCATTTTCGCCAGATATCCTCGAGCGCGGAATTCCCTAGGGGATCCGTTGAC
GGCTAGCTCAGTCCTAGGTACAGTGCTAGCTTCTAGAAACGACGTCGACGATCACAACTTGATGTCGTAT
TCATGGCGAGCTCTGAAGACGTTATCAAAGAGTTCATGCGTTTCAAAGTTCGTATGGAAGGTTCCGTTAA
CGGTCACGAGTTCGAAATCGAAGGTGAAGGTGAAGGTCGTCCGTACGAAGGTACCCAGACCGCTAAACTG
AAAGTTACCAAAGGTGGTCCGCTGCCGTTCGCTTGGGACATCCTGTCCCCGCAGTTCCAGTACGGTTCCA
AAGCTTACGTTAAACACCCGGCTGACATCCCGGACTACCTGAAACTGTCCTTCCCGGAAGGTTTCAAATG
GGAACGTGTTATGAACTTCGAAGACGGTGGTGTTGTTACCGTTACCCAGGACTCCTCCCTGCAAGACGGT
GAGTTCATCTACAAAGTTAAACTGCGTGGTACCAACTTCCCGTCCGACGGTCCGGTTATGCAGAAAAAAA
CCATGGGTTGGGAAGCTTCCACCGAACGTATGTACCCGGAAGACGGTGCTCTGAAAGGTGAAATCAAAAT
GCGTCTGAAACTGAAAGACGGTGGTCACTACGACGCTGAAGTTAAAACCACCTACATGGCTAAAAAACCG
GTTCAGCTGCCGGGTGCTTACAAAACCGACATCAAACTGGACATCACCTCCCACAACGAAGACTACACCA
TCGTTGAACAGTACGAACGTGCTGAAGGTCGTCACTCCACCGGTGCTTAATAAGGCCGGCCGTGCTAGTG
TAGATCGCTACTAGAGCCAGGCATCAAATAAAACGAAAGGCTCAGTCGAAAGACTGGGCCTTTCGTTTTA
TCTGTTGTTTGTCGGTGAACGCTCTCTACTAGAGTCACACTGGCTCACCTTCGGGTGGGCCTTTCTGCGT
TTATACAATTGACTAGTCTGCAGAAAAGCGGCCGCGGCATCAAATAAAACGAAAGGCTCAGTCGAAAGAC
TGGGCCTTTCGTTTTATCTGTTGTTTGTCGGTGAACGCTCTCCTGAGTAGGACAAATCCGCCGCCCTAGA
GCATGCGCGTTCGGCTGCGGCGAGCGGTATCAGCTCACTCAAAGGCGGTAATACGGTTATCCACAGAATC
AGGGGATAACGCAGGAAAGAACATGTGAGCAAAAGGCCAGCAAAAGGCCAGGAACCGTAAAAAGGCCGCG
TTGCTGGCGTTTTTCCATAGGCTCCGCCCCCCTGACGAGCATCACAAAAATCGACGCTCAAGTCAGAGGT
GGCGAAACCCGACAGGACTATAAAGATACCAGGCGTTTCCCCCTGGAAGCTCCCTCGTGCGCTCTCCTGT
TCCGACCCTGCCGCTTACCGGATACCTGTCCGCCTTTCTCCCTTCGGGAAGCGTGGCGCTTTCTCATAGC
TCACGCTGTAGGTATCTCAGTTCGGTGTAGGTCGTTCGCTCCAAGCTGGGCTGTGTGCACGAACCCCCCG
TTCAGCCCGACCGCTGCGCCTTATCCGGTAACTATCGTCTTGAGTCCAACCCGGTAAGACACGACTTATC
GCCACTGGCAGCAGCCACTGGTAACAGGATTAGCAGAGCGAGGTATGTAGGCGGTGCTACAGAGTTCTTG
AAGTGGTGGCCTAACTACGGCTACACTAGAAGGACAGTATTTGGTATCTGCGCTCTGCTGAAGCCAGTTA
CCTTCGGAAAAAGAGTTGGTAGCTCTTGATCCGGCAAACAAACCACCGCTGGTAGCGGTGGTTTTTTTGT
TTGCAAGCAGCAGATTACGCGCAGAAAAAAAGGATCTCAAGAAGATCCTTTGATCTTTTCTACGGGGTCT
GACGCTCAGTGGAACGAAAACTCACGTTAAGGGATTTTGGTCATGCCCGGGTGCTTGGATTCTCACCAAT
AAAAAACGCCCGGCGGCAACCGAGCGTTCTGAACAAATCCAGATGGAGTTCTGAGGTCATTACTGGATCT
ATCAACAGGAGTCCAAGCGGTACCGATATCAAATTACGCCCCGCCCTGCCACTCATCGCAGTACTGTTGT
AATTCATTAAGCATTCTGCCGACATGGAAGCCATCACAAACGGCATGATGAACCTGAATCGCCAGCGGCA
TCAGCACCTTGTCGCCTTGCGTATAATATTTGCCCATGGTGAAAACGGGGGCGAAGAAGTTGTCCATATT
GGCCACGTTTAAATCAAAACTGGTGAAACTCACCCAGGGATTGGCTGAGACGAAAAACATATTCTCAATA
AACCCTTTAGGGAAATAGGCCAGGTTTTCACCGTAACACGCCACATCTTGCGAATATATGTGTAGAAACT
GCCGGAAATCGTCGTGGTATTCACTCCAGAGCGATGAAAACGTTTCAGTTTGCTCATGGAAAACGGTGTA
ACAAGGGTGAACACTATCCCATATCACCAGCTCACCGTCTTTCATTGCCATACGAAATTCCGGATGAGCA
TTCATCAGGCGGGCAAGAATGTGAATAAAGGCCGGATAAAACTTGTGCTTATTTTTCTTTACGGTCTTTA
AAAAGGCCGTAATATCCAGCTGAACGGTCTGGTTATAGGTACATTGAGCAACTGACTGAAATGCCTCAAA
ATGTTCTTTACGATGCCATTGGGATATATCAACGGTGGTATATCCAGTGATTTTTTTCTCCATTTTAGCT
TCCTTAGCTCCTGAAAATCTCGATAACTCAAAAAATACGCCCGGTAGTGATCTTATTTCATTATGGTGAA
AGTTGGAACCTCT
