>Addgene plasmid #63816 | mRFP1-1 | addgene partial sequence | sequence record 108509 | jkRFP-F 5'-tggtcactacgacgctgaag-3'
CCGACATCAAACTGGACATCACCTCCCACAACGAAGACTACACCATCGTTGAACAGTACGAACGTGCTGA
AGGTCGTCACTCCACCGGTGCTTAATAAGGCCGGCCGTGCTAGTGTAGATCGCTACTAGAGCCAGGCATC
AAATAAAACGAAAGGCTCAGTCGAAAGACTGGGCCTTTCGTTTTATCTGTTGTTTGTCGGTGAACGCTCT
CTACTAGAGTCACACTGGCTCACCTTCGGGTGGGCCTTTCTGCGTTTATACAATTGACTAGTCCAACTGC
AGAAAAGCGGCCGCGGCATCAAATAAAACGAAAGGCTCAGTCGAAAGACTGGGCCTTTCGTTTTATCTGT
TGTTTGTCGGTGAACGCTCTCCTGAGTAGGACAAATCCGCCGCCCTAGAGCATGCGCGTTCGGCTGCGGC
GAGCGGTATCAGCTCACTCAAAGGCGGTAATACGGTTATCCACAGAATCAGGGGATAACGCAGGAAAGAA
CATGTGAGCAAAAGGCCAGCAAAAGGCCAGGAACCGTAAAAAGGCCGCGTTGCTGGCGTTTTTCCATAGG
CTCCGCCCCCCTGACGAGCATCACAAAAATCGACGCTCAAGTCAGAGGTGGCGAAACCCGACAGGACTAT
AAAGATACCAGGCGTTTCCCCCTGGAAGCTCCCTCGTGCGCTCTCCTGTTCCGACCCTGCCGCTTACCGG
ATACCTGTCCGCCTTTCTCCCTTC
