>Addgene plasmid #63816 | mRFP1-1 | addgene partial sequence | sequence record 108510 | jkRFP-R 5'-gctttggaaccgtactggaa-3'
TTTGGTAACTTTCAGTTTAGCGGTCTGGGTACCTTCGTACGGACGACCTTCACCTTCACCTTCGATTTCG
AACTCGTGACCGTTAACGGAACCTTCCATACGAACTTTGAAACGCATGAACTCTTTGATAACGTCTTCAG
AGCTCGCCATGAATACGACATCAAGTTGTGATCGTCGACGTCGTTTCTAGAAGCTAGCACTGTACCTAGG
ACTGAGCTAGCCGTCAACGGATCCCCTAGGGAATTCCGCGCTCGAGGATATCTGGCGAAAATGAGACGTT
GATCGGCACGTAAGAGGTTCCAACTTTCACCATAATGAAATAAGATCACTACCGGGCGTATTTTTTGAGT
TATCGAGATTTTCAGGAGCTAAGGAAGCTAAAATGGAGAAAAAAATCACTGGATATACCACCGTTGATAT
ATCCCAATGGCATCGTAAAGAACATTTTGAGGCATTTCAGTCAGTTGCTCAATGTACCTATAACCAGACC
GTTCAGCTGGATATTACGGCCTTTTTAAAGACCGTAAAGAAAAATAAGCACAAGTTTTATCCGGCCTTTA
TTCACATTCTTGCCCGCCTGATGAATGCTCATCCGGAATTTCGTATGGCAATGAAAGACGGTGAGCTGGT
GATATGGGATAGTGTTCACCCTTGTTACACCGTTTTCCATGAGCAAACTGAAACGTTTTCATCGCTCTGG
AGTGAATACCACGACGATTTCCGGCAGTTTCTACACATATATTCGCAAGATGTGGCGTGTTACGGTG
